Addgene plasmid #78464: pUCP20T-tsapphire
Purpose: Broad range bacterial fluorescence labeling
Depositing lab: Mariette Barbier. Depositing organization: West Virginia University and School of Medicine. Publication: Rainbow Vectors for Broad-Range Bacterial Fluorescence Labeling. Barbier M, Damron FH. PLoS One. 2016 Mar 3;11(3):e0146827. doi: 10.1371/journal.pone.0146827. eCollection 2016. PubMed 26937640.
Backbone
  Vector backbone: pUCP20T
  Vector type: Bacterial Expression
Growth in bacteria
  Bacterial resistance: Ampicillin, 100 μg/mL
  Growth temperature: 37°C
  Growth strain: DH5alpha
  Copy number: High Copy
Gene/Insert
  Gene/Insert name: T-Sapphire
  Species: Aequorea victoria
Terms and licenses: Academic/Nonprofit Terms; Industry Terms: Not Available to Industry
How to cite: pUCP20T-tsapphire was a gift from Mariette Barbier (Addgene plasmid # 78464 ; http://n2t.net/addgene:78464 ; RRID:Addgene_78464)
