[The description below was written by a language model from this plasmid's Addgene catalogue record and pLannotate feature annotations shown in this document.]
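Description:
pUCP20T-tsapphire is a bacterial expression plasmid built on the pUCP20T backbone, designed to label a broad range of bacteria with fluorescence. It is a shuttle-type vector with two replication systems. A high-copy ColE1/pUC origin supports propagation in E. coli. The pRO1600 oriV, together with its cognate Rep protein from a Pseudomonas aeruginosa plasmid, permits maintenance in Pseudomonas and related hosts. An incP oriT allows the plasmid to be mobilised by conjugation from a donor strain that supplies the transfer functions, which is useful for recipients that are hard to transform. Selection is through the bla β-lactamase gene under its own promoter, conferring resistance to ampicillin and carbenicillin.

The payload is T-Sapphire, a GFP variant derived from Aequorea victoria. It sits in the pUC-type cloning region downstream of the lac promoter, with the CAP binding site and lac operator upstream. Remnants of the multiple cloning site and lacZα lie downstream of the insert. Only a short lacI fragment is annotated, so the plasmid itself does not encode a functional repressor. Expression should therefore be largely constitutive in hosts that lack lac repressor.

The automated annotation labels the fluorescent protein ORF as yeGFP. This most likely reflects sequence similarity among GFP derivatives rather than the true identity of the insert, which the catalogue gives as T-Sapphire. The short RSF ori, bom and rop hits are backbone fragments. The deposited sequence of about 4.9 kb was only partly determined experimentally, with the backbone inferred from the literature, so fine details of the map should be treated cautiously. The plasmid belongs to a colour series of vectors for tagging bacteria for imaging or strain discrimination.
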