Features (pLannotate 1.2.2; 16 found; start..end, strand, type, name):
     96..200     +  promoter       AmpR promoter: bla
    201..1061    +  CDS            AmpR: β-lactamase; bla; confers resistance to ampicillin, carbenicillin, and related antibiotics
   1232..1820    +  rep_origin     ori: high-copy-number ColE1/pMB1/pBR322/pUC origin of replication
   1892..2000    -  oriT           oriT: incP origin of transfer
   2153..2277    +  rep_origin     RSF ori (fragment): Plasmids containing the RSF 1030 origin of replication can be propagated in E. coli cells that contain additional plasmids with compatible origins.
   2279..2371    +  CDS            lacI (fragment): lac repressor; lacI; The lac repressor binds to the lac operator to inhibit transcription in E. coli. This inhibition can be relieved by adding lactose or isopropyl-β-D-thiogalactopyranoside (IPTG).
   2384..2405    +  protein_bind   CAP binding site: CAP binding activates transcription in the presence of cAMP. E. coli catabolite activator protein
   2420..2450    +  promoter       lac promoter: promoter for the E. coli lac operon
   2458..2474    +  protein_bind   lac operator: The lac repressor binds to the lac operator to inhibit transcription in E. coli. This inhibition can be relieved by adding lactose or isopropyl-β-D-thiogalactopyranoside (IPTG). lac repressor encoded by lacI
   2528..3244    +  CDS            yeGFP: yeast-enhanced green fluorescent protein codons optimized for translation in S. cerevisiae and C. albicans
   3245..3280    +  misc_feature   MCS (fragment): pUC18/19 multiple cloning site
   3283..3430    +  CDS            lacZα (fragment): LacZα fragment of β-galactosidase; lacZ fragment
   3461..4294    -  CDS            pRO1600 Rep: replication protein for the broad-host-range plasmid pRO1600 from Pseudomonas aeruginosa&nbsp
   4308..4659    +  rep_origin     pRO1600 oriV: broad-host-range origin of replication from Pseudomonas aeruginosa plasmid pRO1600; requires the pRO1600 Rep protein for replication (West et al., 1994)
   4705..4754    -  misc_feature   bom (fragment): basis of mobility region from pBR322
   4856..1       -  CDS            rop (fragment) (across the origin): Rop protein, which maintains plasmids at low copy number; rop
>Addgene plasmid #78464 | pUCP20T-tsapphire | depositor full sequence | sequence record 146313 | Partially sequenced and backbone inferred from the litterature
GACGAAAGGGCCTCGTGATACGCCTATTTTTATAGGTTAATGTCATGATAATAATGGTTTCTTAGACGTC
AGGTGGCACTTTTCGGGGAAATGTGCGCGGAACCCCTATTTGTTTATTTTTCTAAATACATTCAAATATG
TATCCGCTCATGAGACAATAACCCTGATAAATGCTTCAATAATATTGAAAAAGGAAGAGTATGAGTATTC
AACATTTCCGTGTCGCCCTTATTCCCTTTTTTGCGGCATTTTGCCTTCCTGTTTTTGCTCACCCAGAAAC
GCTGGTGAAAGTAAAAGATGCTGAAGATCAGTTGGGTGCACGAGTGGGTTACATCGAACTGGATCTCAAC
AGCGGTAAGATCCTTGAGAGTTTTCGCCCCGAAGAACGTTTTCCAATGATGAGCACTTTTAAAGTTCTGC
TATGTGGCGCGGTATTATCCCGTATTGACGCCGGGCAAGAGCAACTCGGTCGCCGCATACACTATTCTCA
GAATGACTTGGTTGAGTACTCACCAGTCACAGAAAAGCATCTTACGGATGGCATGACAGTAAGAGAATTA
TGCAGTGCTGCCATAACCATGAGTGATAACACTGCGGCCAACTTACTTCTGACAACGATCGGAGGACCGA
AGGAGCTAACCGCTTTTTTGCACAACATGGGGGATCATGTAACTCGCCTTGATCGTTGGGAACCGGAGCT
GAATGAAGCCATACCAAACGACGAGCGTGACACCACGATGCCTGTAGCAATGGCAACAACGTTGCGCAAA
CTATTAACTGGCGAACTACTTACTCTAGCTTCCCGGCAACAATTAATAGACTGGATGGAGGCGGATAAAG
TTGCAGGACCACTTCTGCGCTCGGCCCTTCCGGCTGGCTGGTTTATTGCTGATAAATCTGGAGCCGGTGA
GCGTGGGTCTCGCGGTATCATTGCAGCACTGGGGCCAGATGGTAAGCCCTCCCGTATCGTAGTTATCTAC
ACGACGGGGAGTCAGGCAACTATGGATGAACGAAATAGACAGATCGCTGAGATAGGTGCCTCACTGATTA
AGCATTGGTAACTGTCAGACCAAGTTTACTCATATATACTTTAGATTGATTTAAAACTTCATTTTTAATT
TAAAAGGATCTAGGTGAAGATCCTTTTTGATAATCTCATGACCAAAATCCCTTAACGTGAGTTTTCGTTC
CACTGAGCGTCAGACCCCGTAGAAAAGATCAAAGGATCTTCTTGAGATCCTTTTTTTCTGCGCGTAATCT
GCTGCTTGCAAACAAAAAAACCACCGCTACCAGCGGTGGTTTGTTTGCCGGATCAAGAGCTACCAACTCT
TTTTCCGAAGGTAACTGGCTTCAGCAGAGCGCAGATACCAAATACTGTCCTTCTAGTGTAGCCGTAGTTA
GGCCACCACTTCAAGAACTCTGTAGCACCGCCTACATACCTCGCTCTGCTAATCCTGTTACCAGTGGCTG
CTGCCAGTGGCGATAAGTCGTGTCTTACCGGGTTGGACTCAAGACGATAGTTACCGGATAAGGCGCAGCG
GTCGGGCTGAACGGGGGGTTCGTGCACACAGCCCAGCTTGGAGCGAACGACCTACACCGAACTGAGATAC
CTACAGCGTGAGCTATGAGAAAGCGCCACGCTTCCCGAAGGGAGAAAGGCGGACAGGTATCCGGTAAGCG
GCAGGGTCGGAACAGGAGAGCGCACGAGGGAGCTTCCAGGGGGAAACGCCTGGTATCTTTATAGTCCTGT
CGGGTTTCGCCACCTCTGACTTGAGCGTCGATTTTTGTGATGCTCGTCAGGGGGGCGGAGCCTATGGAAA
AACGCCAGCAACGCGGCCTTTTTACGGTTCCTGGCCTTTTGCTGGCCTTTTGCTCACATAAGCTAGCTTA
TCGGCCAGCCTCGCAGAGCAGGATTCCCGTTGAGCACCGCCAGGTGCGAATAAGGGACAGTGAAGAAGGA
ACACCCGCTCGCGGGTGGGCCTACTTCACCTATCCTGCCCGGCTGACGCCGTTGGATACACCAAGGAAAG
TCTACACGAACCCTTTGGCAAAATCCTGTATATCGTGCGAAAAAGGATGGATATACCGAAAAAATCGCTA
TAATGACCCCGAAGCAGGGTTATGCAGCGGAAAGTATACCTTAAGGAATCCCCATGTTCTTTCCTGCGTT
ATCCCCTGATTCTGTGGATAACCGTATTACCGCCTTTGAGTGAGCTGATACCGCTCGCCGCAGCCGAACG
ACCGAGCGCAGCGAGTCAGTGAGCGAGGAAGCGGAAGAGCGCCCAATACGCAAACCGCCTCTCCCCGCGC
GTTGGCCGATTCATTAATGCAGCTGGCACGACAGGTTTCCCGACTGGAAAGCGGGCAGTGAGCGCAACGC
AATTAATGTGAGTTAGCTCACTCATTAGGCACCCCAGGCTTTACACTTTATGCTTCCGGCTCGTATGTTG
TGTGGAATTGTGAGCGGATAACAATTTCACACAGGAAACAGCTATGACATGATTACGAATTCGGCGCGCC
AAGAAGGATGTCTAAAGGTGAAGAATTATTCACTGGTGTTGTCCCAATTTTGGTTGAATTAGATGGTGAT
GTTAATGGTCACAAATTTTCTGTCTCCGGTGAAGGTGAAGGTGATGCTACTTACGGTAAATTGACCTTAA
AATTTATTTGTACTACTGGTAAATTGCCAGTTCCATGGCCAACCTTAGTCACTACTTTTTCTTATGGTGT
TATGGTTTTTGCTAGATACCCAGATCATATGAAACAACATGACTTTTTCAAGTCTGCCATGCCAGAAGGT
TATGTTCAAGAAAGAACTATTTTTTTCAAAGATGACGGTAACTACAAGACCAGAGCTGAAGTCAAGTTTG
AAGGTGATACCTTAGTTAATAGAATCGAATTAAAAGGTATTGATTTTAAAGAAGATGGTAACATTTTAGG
TCACAAATTGGAATACAACTTTAACTCTCACAATGTTTACATCATGGCTGACAAACAAAAGAATGGTATC
AAAGCTAACTTCAAAATTAGACACAACATTGAAGATGGTGGTGTTCAATTAGCTGACCATTATCAACAAA
ATACTCCAATTGGTGATGGTCCAGTCTTGTTACCAGACAACCATTACTTATCCATTCAATCTGCCTTATC
CAAAGATCCAAACGAAAAGAGAGACCACATGGTCTTGTTAGAATTTGTTACTGCTGCTGGTATTACCCAT
GGTATTGATGAATTGTACAAATAAGGATCCTCTAGAGTCGACCTGCAGGCATGCAAGCTTGGCACTGGCC
GTCGTTTTACAACGTCGTGACTGGGAAAACCCTGGCGTTACCCAACTTAATCGCCTTGCAGCACATCCCC
CTTTCGCCAGCTGGCGTAATAGCGAAGAGGCCCGCACCGATCGCCCTTCCCAACAGTTGCGCAGCCTGAA
AGGCAGGCCGGGCCGTGGTGGCCACGGCCTCTAGGCCAGATCCAGCGGCATCTGGGTTAGTCGAGCGCGG
GCCGCTTCCCATGTCTCACCAGGGCGAGCCTGTTTCGCGATCTCAGCATCTGAAATCTTCCCGGCCTTGC
GCTTCGCTGGGGCCTTACCCACCGCCTTGGCGGGCTTCTTCGGTCCAAAACTGAACAACAGATGTGTGAC
CTTGCGCCCGGTCTTTCGCTGCGCCCACTCCACCTGTAGCGGGCTGTGCTCGTTGATCTGCGTCACGGCT
GGATCAAGCACTCGCAACTTGAAGTCCTTGATCGAGGGATACCGGCCTTCCAGTTGAAACCACTTTCGCA
GCTGGTCAATTTCTATTTCGCGCTGGCCGATGCTGTCCCATTGCATGAGCAGCTCGTAAAGCCTGATCGC
GTGGGTGCTGTCCATCTTGGCCACGTCAGCCAAGGCGTATTTGGTGAACTGTTTGGTGAGTTCCGTCAGG
TACGGCAGCATGTCTTTGGTGAACCTGAGTTCTACACGGCCCTCACCCTCCCGGTAGATGATTGTTTGCA
CCCAGCCGGTAATCATCACACTCGGTCTTTTCCCCTTGCCATTGGGCTCTTGGGTTAACCGGACTTCCCG
CCGTTTCAGGCGCAGGGCCGCTTCTTTGAGCTGGTTGTAGGAAGATTCGATAGGGACACCCGCCATCGTC
GCTATGTCCTCCGCCGTCACTGAATACATCACTTCATCGGTGACAGGCTCGCTCCTCTTCACCTGGCTAA
TACAGGCCAGAACGATCCGCTGTTCCTGAACACTGAGGCGATACGCGGCCTCGACCAGGGCATTGCTTTT
GTAAACCATTGGGGGTGAGGCCACGTTCGACATTCCTTGTGTATAAGGGGACACTGTATCTGCGTCCCAC
AATACAACAAATCCGTCCCTTTACAACAACAAATCCGTCCCTTCTTAACAACAAATCCGTCCCTTAATGG
CAACAAATCCGTCCCTTTTTAAACTCTACAGGCCACGGATTACGTGGCCTGTAGACGTCCTAAAAGGTTT
AAAAGGGAAAAGGAAGAAAAGGGTGGAAACGCAAAAAACGCACCACTACGTGGCCCCGTTGGGGCCGCAT
TTGTGCCCCTGAAGGGGCGGGGGAGGCGTCTGGGCAATCCCCGTTTTACCAGTCCCCTATCGCCGCCTGA
GAGGGCGCAGGAAGCGAGTAATCAGGGTATCGAGGCGGATTCACCCTTGGCGTCCAACCAGCGGCACCAG
CGGCGCCTGAGAGGTATGGTGCACTCTCAGTACAATCTGCTCTGATGCCGCATAGTTAAGCCAGCCCCGA
CACCCGCCAACACCCGCTGACGCGCCCTGACGGGCTTGTCTGCTCCCGGCATCCGCTTACAGACAAGCTG
TGACCGTCTCCGGGAGCTGCATGTGTCAGAGGTTTTCACCGTCATCACCGAAACGCGCGA
