>Addgene plasmid #78464 | pUCP20T-tsapphire | addgene partial sequence | sequence record 149745 | M13pUC-Fwd 5'-CCCAGTCACGACGTTGTAAAACG-3'
GCCTGCAGGTCGACTCTAGAGGATCCTTATTTGTACAATTCATCAATACCATGGGTAATACCAGCAGCAG
TAACAAATTCTAACAAGACCATGTGGTCTCTCTTTTCGTTTGGATCTTTGGATAAGGCAGATTGAATGGA
TAAGTAATGGTTGTCTGGTAACAAGACTGGACCATCACCAATTGGAGTATTTTGTTGATAATGGTCAGCT
AATTGAACACCACCATCTTCAATGTTGTGTCTAATTTTGAAGTTAGCTTTGATACCATTCTTTTGTTTGT
CAGCCATGATGTAAACATTGTGAGAGTTAAAGTTGTATTCCAATTTGTGACCTAAAATGTTACCATCTTC
TTTAAAATCAATACCTTTTAATTCGATTCTATTAACTAAGGTATCACCTTCAAACTTGACTTCAGCTCTG
GTCTTGTAGTTACCGTCATCTTTGAAAAAAATAGTTCTTTCTTGAACATAACCTTCTGGCATGGCAGACT
TGAAAAAGTCATGTTGTTTCATATGATCTGGGTATCTAGCAAAAACCATAACACCATAAGAAAAAGTAGT
GACTAAGGTTGGCCATGGAACTGGCAATTTACCAGTAGTACAAATAAATTTTAAGGTCAATTTACCGTAA
GTAGCATCACCTTCACCTTCACCGGAGACAGAAAATTTGTGACCATTAACATCACCATCTAATTCAACCA
AAATTGGGACAACACCAGTGAATAATTCTTCACCTTTAGACATCCTTCTT
