>Addgene plasmid #78464 | pUCP20T-tsapphire | addgene partial sequence | sequence record 149746 | M13-Rev 5'-CAGGAAACAGCTATGACC-3'
ATTTTGGTTGAATTAGATGGTGATGTTAATGGTCACAAATTTTCTGTCTCCGGTGAAGGTGAAGGTGATG
CTACTTACGGTAAATTGACCTTAAAATTTATTTGTACTACTGGTAAATTGCCAGTTCCATGGCCAACCTT
AGTCACTACTTTTTCTTATGGTGTTATGGTTTTTGCTAGATACCCAGATCATATGAAACAACATGACTTT
TTCAAGTCTGCCATGCCAGAAGGTTATGTTCAAGAAAGAACTATTTTTTTCAAAGATGACGGTAACTACA
AGACCAGAGCTGAAGTCAAGTTTGAAGGTGATACCTTAGTTAATAGAATCGAATTAAAAGGTATTGATTT
TAAAGAAGATGGTAACATTTTAGGTCACAAATTGGAATACAACTTTAACTCTCACAATGTTTACATCATG
GCTGACAAACAAAAGAATGGTATCAAAGCTAACTTCAAAATTAGACACAACATTGAAGATGGTGGTGTTC
AATTAGCTGACCATTATCAACAAAATACTCCAATTGGTGATGGTCCAGTCTTGTTACCAGACAACCATTA
CTTATCCATTCAATCTGCCTTATCCAAAGATCCAAACGAAAAGAGAGACCACATGGTCTTGTTAGAATTT
GTTACTGCTGCTGGTATTACCCATGGTATTGATGAATTGTACAAA
